Addgene plasmid #47358: HLH Clock Pas 1-401 VenN W284A
Purpose: Clock fragment mutatation tagged with VenN used for BiFC
Depositing lab: Joseph Takahashi. Depositing organization: University of Texas Southwestern Medical Center. Publication: Crystal structure of the heterodimeric CLOCK:BMAL1 transcriptional activator complex. Huang N, Chelliah Y, Shan Y, Taylor CA, Yoo SH, Partch C, Green CB, Zhang H, Takahashi JS. Science. 2012 Jul 13;337(6091):189-94. doi: 10.1126/science.1222804. Epub 2012 May 31. PubMed 22653727.
Backbone
  Vector backbone: pEGFP-C1
  Backbone manufacturer: Clontech
  Vector type: Mammalian Expression
Growth in bacteria
  Bacterial resistance: Kanamycin, 50 μg/mL
  Growth temperature: 37°C
  Growth strain: DH5alpha
  Copy number: High Copy
Gene/Insert
  Gene/Insert name: Clock
  Species: M. musculus (mouse)
  Mutation: aa 1-401, W284A
  Entrez Gene: Clock (a.k.a. 5330400M04Rik, KAT13D)
  Promoter: CMV
  Tag / fusion protein: Venus aa 1-155 (C terminal on backbone)
  Cloning method: Restriction Enzyme; 5′ cloning site unknown (unknown if destroyed); 3′ cloning site unknown (unknown if destroyed)
  Sequencing primers: 5′ CMV-F
Terms and licenses: Academic/Nonprofit Terms; Industry Terms: Not Available to Industry
How to cite: HLH Clock Pas 1-401 VenN W284A was a gift from Joseph Takahashi (Addgene plasmid # 47358 ; http://n2t.net/addgene:47358 ; RRID:Addgene_47358)
