[The description below was written by a language model from this plasmid's Addgene catalogue record.]
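Description:
HLH Clock Pas 1-401 VenN W284A is a mammalian expression plasmid built on the Clontech pEGFP-C1 backbone. It is maintained in E. coli as a high-copy plasmid under kanamycin selection. No feature table accompanies the record, so the origin of replication, polyadenylation signal and any mammalian selection marker are not documented for this construct. The cloning sites used are also listed as unknown. The tag is recorded as C-terminal, which suggests the original EGFP coding region was replaced or rearranged, but the record does not say how.

The insert is a fragment of mouse Clock spanning amino acids 1–401, expressed from the CMV promoter. As the name indicates, this portion covers the basic helix-loop-helix and PAS domain region of the protein. It carries a single point substitution, W284A. The fragment is fused at its C terminus to VenN, the N-terminal portion of the yellow fluorescent protein Venus (amino acids 1–155).

VenN is non-fluorescent on its own. In bimolecular fluorescence complementation (BiFC), it regains fluorescence only when brought close to a complementary C-terminal Venus fragment carried by an interacting partner protein. The stated purpose is BiFC with a mutated Clock fragment. The associated work concerns the structure of the CLOCK:BMAL1 heterodimer, so the construct is presumably co-transfected with a partner fused to the complementary Venus half, most likely BMAL1. This would test in living cells whether the W284A change affects complex formation relative to the wild-type fragment. The record itself does not name the partner construct or the outcome.
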