>Addgene plasmid #47358 | HLH Clock Pas 1-401 VenN W284A | addgene partial sequence | sequence record 69355 | SV40pA-rev
GTTAACAACAACAATTGCATTCATTTTATGTTTCAGGTTCAGGGGGAGGTGTGGGAGGTTTTTTAAAGCA
AGTAAAACCTCTACAAATGTGGTATGGCTGATTATGATCAGTTATCTAGATCCGGTGGATCCCGAATCTT
GGCTTTTGTCTCCGGACTTGTACAGCTCGGCGGTGATATAGACGTTGTGGCTGTTGTAGTTGTACTCCAG
CTTGTGCCCCAGGATGTTGCCGTCCTCCTTGAAGTCGATGCCCTTCAGCTCGATGCGGTTCACCAGGGTG
TCGCCCTCGAACTTCACCTCGGCGCGGGTCTTGTAGTTGCCGTCGTCCTTGAAGAAGATGGTGCGCTCCT
GGACGTAGCCTTCGGGCATGGCGGACTTGAAGAAGTCGTGCTGCTTCATGTGGTCGGGGTAGCGGGCGAA
GCACTGCAGGCCGTAGCCCAGGGTGGTCACGAGGGTGGGCCAGGGCACGGGCAGCTTGCCGGTGGTGCAG
ATCAGCTTCAGGGTCAGCTTGCCGTAGGTGGCATCGCCCTCGCCCTCGCCGGACACGCTGAACTTGTGGC
CGTTTACGTCGCCGTCCAGCTCGACCAGGATGGGCACCACCCCGGTGAACAGCTCCTCGCCCTTGCTCAC
CATGGTGGCGACCGGAGCAGCTGTCTCAGGAAGAGACTCTTCAATGCCAAGTTCTCGCCGTCTTTCAGCC
CTAACTTCTGCATAACTTACTACAGTGTGAGTACAAACAATGAACTCTGGCCTTGAATTCCACTGATGGT
AAGTAATATAATAATGAGTCTGAAGCCATATCCACTGCTGGCCTTTGGTCAGGAATCTATAGTAACACGA
TTTGCCTTTTCCATATTGCATTAAGTGCTCGTGACATTTTGCCAGATTTTCTAGGTCATCCACATGATAG
TAATCATA
