>Addgene plasmid #47358 | HLH Clock Pas 1-401 VenN W284A | addgene partial sequence | sequence record 69528 | EGFP-C 5'-CATGGTCCTGCTGGAGTTCGTG-3'
NNNNNNNNNNNNNNAAANANCNNNNNTGANNNNNNCNGTGNTAAAACGGGAAAAGAGACCCNACCCTGAC
TCTNNNNCNNNNCGAGAGCNCGGGCCCNAANAGNCNNGGGCGGGANNNCTATANATTTTCTTTCNCNGGN
TTCCCTTTNCANGCANAGCGNNCCAGCNNCNCTTCCNACNNCTATNCNNNAGTTTAANANNAGTAATAGT
ATAAGTACATCGGCCNNCNANGTATNNAAGCGNNTCGGCNCCTTTTTNNAGGGGGGTATNTTCATCCCAA
TCCANTCGACCAAGGNGCAGAGAACACTCTGNTNACCCTATCANNNNTCTGCTNNCAANGANNCTNTGCT
TCGAAAAGNGACAATTANTTANNCNNCTCNATNACGTGTGGANGGCCCNNNCTNCCTTAAAAACTTNCNN
AACAATGANAGCTTNTNNCTNNNGNNAACATCTNAATCNTGCCNAGANACNTNCTCANGTCGACTANAGA
ANANNTCACCAAATAGTNCAGGCNTNNCAAANNANTATCGANNGTTCTGTTNATGGTCACTATTTCTANC
TNGTACNNNANCGNCACNGNNNNCCTNNCGAAGGACACCNCCCACCAATCAGCNNACTAGCNAANNGGAC
CCAGNNTNGGCTNNNACNTCCTGTCNNCNGAATTGCGGTTGGTTCGAANTTTACNTAAATATGCTGATGA
CGCCACNGACNACCNATCTGNTCTTTCNNNAAAGGTG
