>Addgene plasmid #47358 | HLH Clock Pas 1-401 VenN W284A | addgene partial sequence | sequence record 70412 | EGFP-N 5'-CGTCGCCGTCCAGCTCGACCAG-3'
CCATGGTGGCGACCGGAGCAGCTGTCTCAGGAAGAGACTCTTCAATGCCAAGTTCTCGCCGTCTTTCAGC
CCTAACTTCTGCATAACTTACTACAGTGTGAGTACAAACAATGAACTCTGGCCTTGAATTCCACTGATGG
TAAGTAATATAATAATGAGTCTGAAGCCATATCCACTGCTGGCCTTTGGTCAGGAATCTATAGTAACACG
ATTTGCCTTTTCCATATTGCATTAAGTGCTCGTGACATTTTGCCAGATTTTCTAGGTCATCCACATGATA
GTAATCATAGCCTGATGTTCCCAAGACTTCAAATGGCAAATAGCCTATTATTGGTGGTGCCCTGTGATCT
AAAAATAGAAACTTCGCTTCTAAACTGTGTCTAGATGTAAACTCTTCATTTGGTTCTTCAACAGTACACA
TTTCCTTGATGAACTGAGGTGTAGCTAATCTGACAGTAGCTACAAAACAAACTCTATCTTCATAAGAAGG
CCTATGTGTGCGTTGTATAGTTCCTTCAAAACCATTGTGTGTTGAAGTTGATACACTGGTTAAAGATTTA
AAATTTCCTATAAATCTCACATATTCATAGGTGGATGGCTCCTTTGGGTCTATTGTTCCTCGAAGCATGT
GACAACAGAATTCTAACTGATTTTTTGATTTTAAGTACTCAGGGGTTAATGAGTCACTTTCCAGCAGATG
AGTAGAGAGTATCTTATAAACCTCTGAATGTTCTCCCTCTGGGATAAAATTAAATATACTTTGATCCACA
AGATCAGATGGTAAATGTTCAAGTAACGAAGTTACACTCTCAGATACATATATTATACTTCCATCTGTCA
TGATCGCTAAAAAAAAACCATCAAGAGCCTCTAACATTAACTGTGTAAACTCTTCATTACTAAGGAATGT
GGG
